Addgene plasmid #250260: pJC2728 - pLenti-X1-EF1A-HA-FBXO31(D334N)-PGK-Neo
Purpose: cDNA expression of affinity-tagged FBXO31 (HA-FBXO31(D334N)).
Depositing lab: Jacob Corn. Depositing organization: ETH Zurich (Swiss Federal Institute of Technology). Publication: C-terminal amides mark proteins for degradation via SCF-FBXO31. Muhar MF, Farnung J, Cernakova M, Hofmann R, Henneberg LT, Pfleiderer MM, Denoth-Lippuner A, Kalcic F, Nievergelt AS, Peters Al-Bayati M, Sidiropoulos ND, Beier V, Mann M, Jessberger S, Jinek M, Schulman BA, Bode JW, Corn JE. Nature. 2025 Feb;638(8050):519-527. doi: 10.1038/s41586-024-08475-w. PubMed 39880951.
Backbone
  Vector backbone: pLenti-X1
  Vector type: Mammalian Expression, Lentiviral
Growth in bacteria
  Bacterial resistance: Ampicillin, 100 μg/mL
  Growth temperature: 37°C
  Growth strain: NEB Stable
  Copy number: High Copy
Gene/Insert
  Gene/Insert name: FBXO31
  Species: H. sapiens (human)
  Mutation: D334N
  Entrez Gene: FBXO31 (a.k.a. FBX14, FBXO14, Fbx31, MRT45, pp2386)
  Promoter: EF-1a
  Tag / fusion protein: HA (N terminal on insert)
  Cloning method: Unknown
Terms and licenses: Academic/Nonprofit Terms; Industry Terms: Not Available to Industry
How to cite: pJC2728 - pLenti-X1-EF1A-HA-FBXO31(D334N)-PGK-Neo was a gift from Jacob Corn (Addgene plasmid # 250260 ; http://n2t.net/addgene:250260 ; RRID:Addgene_250260)
