[The description below was written by a language model from this plasmid's Addgene catalogue record and pLannotate feature annotations shown in this document.]
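Description:
pJC2728 - pLenti-X1-EF1A-HA-FBXO31(D334N)-PGK-Neo is a lentiviral mammalian expression plasmid of about 10.7 kb built on the pLenti-X1 backbone. It is propagated in E. coli through a high-copy ColE1/pUC-type origin and selected with ampicillin (AmpR/β-lactamase). An f1 origin, an SV40 origin and remnants of lac/lacZα cloning sequences are also present in the backbone. The viral portion has a third-generation, self-inactivating layout. An RSV promoter drives a truncated HIV-1 5' LTR, so genomic RNA can be made without Tat. This is followed by the Ψ packaging signal with a gag fragment, the Rev response element for nuclear export of the unspliced genome, and the cPPT/CTS, which aids nuclear import. The unit ends in a ΔU3 3' LTR, which silences LTR promoter activity after integration, and an SV40 polyadenylation signal lies downstream.

Two expression units sit between the LTRs. The human EF-1α promoter constitutively drives human FBXO31 carrying the D334N substitution, with an N-terminal HA epitope tag. The annotation detects this tag as a partial match to a 3xHA element, consistent with a single HA copy. FBXO31 is the F-box substrate-recognition subunit of an SCF ubiquitin ligase. The promoter and coding sequence are flanked by Gateway attB1 and attB2 sites, which suggests assembly by recombinational cloning, although the record lists the cloning method as unknown. A WPRE follows to enhance transcript stability and expression. A mouse PGK promoter then drives NeoR, allowing G418 selection of transduced cells. The stated purpose is cDNA expression of affinity-tagged FBXO31(D334N), and the associated work concerns SCF-FBXO31-mediated degradation of proteins bearing C-terminal amides. The record does not state the functional consequence of the D334N mutation.
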