Features (pLannotate 1.2.2; 33 found; start..end, strand, type, name):
      1..589     +  rep_origin     ori: high-copy-number ColE1/pMB1/pBR322/pUC origin of replication
    772..864     +  CDS            lacI (fragment): lac repressor; lacI; The lac repressor binds to the lac operator to inhibit transcription in E. coli. This inhibition can be relieved by adding lactose or isopropyl-β-D-thiogalactopyranoside (IPTG).
    877..898     +  protein_bind   CAP binding site: CAP binding activates transcription in the presence of cAMP. E. coli catabolite activator protein
    913..943     +  promoter       lac promoter: promoter for the E. coli lac operon
    947..969     +  protein_bind   lac operator (fragment): The lac repressor binds to the lac operator to inhibit transcription in E. coli. This inhibition can be relieved by adding lactose or isopropyl-β-D-thiogalactopyranoside (IPTG). lac repressor encoded by lacI
   1012..1030    +  promoter       T3 promoter: promoter for bacteriophage T3 RNA polymerase
   1058..1284    +  promoter       RSV promoter: Rous sarcoma virus enhancer/promoter
   1285..1465    +  LTR            5' LTR (truncated): truncated 5' long terminal repeat (LTR) from HIV-1
   1512..1637    +  misc_feature   HIV-1 Ψ: packaging signal of human immunodeficiency virus type 1
   1621..1984    +  CDS            HIV-1 gag (fragment): gag protein from human immunodeficiency virus 1; gag
   2130..2363    +  misc_feature   RRE: The Rev response element (RRE) of HIV-1 allows for Rev-dependent mRNA export from the nucleus to the cytoplasm.
   2740..2840    +  CDS            Rev (fragment): human immunodeficiency virus 1 (HIV-1) Rev protein; rev; enhances nuclear export of unspliced and incompletely spliced viral mRNAs
   2859..2975    +  misc_feature   cPPT/CTS: central polypurine tract and central termination sequence of HIV-1
   3009..3033    +  protein_bind   attB1: mutant version of attB; recombination site for the Gateway® BP reaction BP Clonase™
   3048..3066    +  enhancer       CMV enhancer (fragment): human cytomegalovirus immediate early enhancer
   3091..3157    +  CDS            small t antigen (fragment): SV40 (simian virus 40) small t antigen
   3164..4342    +  promoter       EF-1α promoter: strong constitutive promoter for human elongation factor EF-1α
   4359..4377    +  promoter       T7 promoter: promoter for bacteriophage T7 RNA polymerase
   4425..4451    +  CDS            3xHA (fragment): three tandem HA epitope tags
   4482..6098    +  CDS            FBXO31: FBX31_HUMAN - Also known as FBX14, FBX31. Experimental evidence at protein level: Swiss-Prot protein existence level 1. Component of some SCF (SKP1-cullin-F-box) protein ligase complex that plays a central role in G1 arrest following DNA damage. Specifically recognizes phosphorylated cyclin-D1 (CCND1), promoting its ubiquitination and degradation by the proteasome, resulting in G1 arrest. May act as a tumor suppressor. From Homo sapiens (Human).
   6107..6131    -  protein_bind   attB2: mutant version of attB; recombination site for the Gateway® BP reaction BP Clonase™
   6162..6750    +  misc_feature   WPRE: woodchuck hepatitis virus posttranscriptional regulatory element
   6801..7300    +  promoter       PGK promoter: mouse phosphoglycerate kinase 1 promoter
   7314..8117    +  CDS            NeoR/KanR: aminoglycoside phosphotransferase from Tn5; aph(3')-II (or nptII); confers resistance to neomycin, kanamycin, and G418 (Geneticin®)
   8191..8259    +  CDS            nef (fragment): NEF_HV1Z2 - Experimental evidence at protein level: Swiss-Prot protein existence level 1. Extracellular Nef protein targets CD4(+) T-lymphocytes for apoptosis by interacting with CXCR4 surface receptors. From Human immunodeficiency virus type 1 group M subtype D (isolate Z2/CDC-Z34) (HIV-1).
   8261..8494    +  LTR            3' LTR (ΔU3): self-inactivating 3' long terminal repeat (LTR) from HIV-1
   8566..8687    +  polyA_signal   SV40 poly(A) signal: SV40 polyadenylation signal
   8727..8862    +  rep_origin     SV40 ori: SV40 origin of replication
   8883..8901    -  promoter       T7 promoter: promoter for bacteriophage T7 RNA polymerase
   8909..9064    +  CDS            lacZα (fragment): LacZα fragment of β-galactosidase; lacZ fragment
   9069..9497    +  rep_origin     f1 ori (sequence partly withheld): f1 bacteriophage origin of replication; arrow indicates direction of (+) strand synthesis
   9550..9654    +  promoter       AmpR promoter: bla
   9655..10515   +  CDS            AmpR: β-lactamase; bla; confers resistance to ampicillin, carbenicillin, and related antibiotics
>Addgene plasmid #250260 | pJC2728 - pLenti-X1-EF1A-HA-FBXO31(D334N)-PGK-Neo | addgene full sequence | sequence record 497479 | Addgene NGS Result
TTGAGATCCTTTTTTTCTGCGCGTAATCTGCTGCTTGCAAACAAAAAAACCACCGCTACCAGCGGTGGTT
TGTTTGCCGGATCAAGAGCTACCAACTCTTTTTCCGAAGGTAACTGGCTTCAGCAGAGCGCAGATACCAA
ATACTGTTCTTCTAGTGTAGCCGTAGTTAGGCCACCACTTCAAGAACTCTGTAGCACCGCCTACATACCT
CGCTCTGCTAATCCTGTTACCAGTGGCTGCTGCCAGTGGCGATAAGTCGTGTCTTACCGGGTTGGACTCA
AGACGATAGTTACCGGATAAGGCGCAGCGGTCGGGCTGAACGGGGGGTTCGTGCACACAGCCCAGCTTGG
AGCGAACGACCTACACCGAACTGAGATACCTACAGCGTGAGCTATGAGAAAGCGCCACGCTTCCCGAAGG
GAGAAAGGCGGACAGGTATCCGGTAAGCGGCAGGGTCGGAACAGGAGAGCGCACGAGGGAGCTTCCAGGG
GGAAACGCCTGGTATCTTTATAGTCCTGTCGGGTTTCGCCACCTCTGACTTGAGCGTCGATTTTTGTGAT
GCTCGTCAGGGGGGCGGAGCCTATGGAAAAACGCCAGCAACGCGGCCTTTTTACGGTTCCTGGCCTTTTG
CTGGCCTTTTGCTCACATGTTCTTTCCTGCGTTATCCCCTGATTCTGTGGATAACCGTATTACCGCCTTT
GAGTGAGCTGATACCGCTCGCCGCAGCCGAACGACCGAGCGCAGCGAGTCAGTGAGCGAGGAAGCGGAAG
AGCGCCCAATACGCAAACCGCCTCTCCCCGCGCGTTGGCCGATTCATTAATGCAGCTGGCACGACAGGTT
TCCCGACTGGAAAGCGGGCAGTGAGCGCAACGCAATTAATGTGAGTTAGCTCACTCATTAGGCACCCCAG
GCTTTACACTTTATGCTTCCGGCTCGTATGTTGTGTGGAATTGTGAGCGGATAACAATTTCACACAGGAA
ACAGCTATGACCATGATTACGCCAAGCGCGCAATTAACCCTCACTAAAGGGAACAAAAGCTGGAGCTGCA
AGCTTAATGTAGTCTTATGCAATACTCTTGTAGTCTTGCAACATGGTAACGATGAGTTAGCAACATGCCT
TACAAGGAGAGAAAAAGCACCGTGCATGCCGATTGGTGGAAGTAAGGTGGTACGATCGTGCCTTATTAGG
AAGGCAACAGACGGGTCTGACATGGATTGGACGAACCACTGAATTGCCGCATTGCAGAGATATTGTATTT
AAGTGCCTAGCTCGATACATAAACGGGTCTCTCTGGTTAGACCAGATCTGAGCCTGGGAGCTCTCTGGCT
AACTAGGGAACCCACTGCTTAAGCCTCAATAAAGCTTGCCTTGAGTGCTTCAAGTAGTGTGTGCCCGTCT
GTTGTGTGACTCTGGTAACTAGAGATCCCTCAGACCCTTTTAGTCAGTGTGGAAAATCTCTAGCAGTGGC
GCCCGAACAGGGACTTGAAAGCGAAAGGGAAACCAGAGGAGCTCTCTCGACGCAGGACTCGGCTTGCTGA
AGCGCGCACGGCAAGAGGCGAGGGGCGGCGACTGGTGAGTACGCCAAAAATTTTGACTAGCGGAGGCTAG
AAGGAGAGAGATGGGTGCGAGAGCGTCAGTATTAAGCGGGGGAGAATTAGATCGCGATGGGAAAAAATTC
GGTTAAGGCCAGGGGGAAAGAAAAAATATAAATTAAAACATATAGTATGGGCAAGCAGGGAGCTAGAACG
ATTCGCAGTTAATCCTGGCCTGTTAGAAACATCAGAAGGCTGTAGACAAATACTGGGACAGCTACAACCA
TCCCTTCAGACAGGATCAGAAGAACTTAGATCATTATATAATACAGTAGCAACCCTCTATTGTGTGCATC
AAAGGATAGAGATAAAAGACACCAAGGAAGCTTTAGACAAGATAGAGGAAGAGCAAAACAAAAGTAAGAC
CACCGCACAGCAAGCGGCCGCTGATCTTCAGACCTGGAGGAGGAGATATGAGGGACAATTGGAGAAGTGA
ATTATATAAATATAAAGTAGTAAAAATTGAACCATTAGGAGTAGCACCCACCAAGGCAAAGAGAAGAGTG
GTGCAGAGAGAAAAAAGAGCAGTGGGAATAGGAGCTTTGTTCCTTGGGTTCTTGGGAGCAGCAGGAAGCA
CTATGGGCGCAGCGTCAATGACGCTGACGGTACAGGCCAGACAATTATTGTCTGGTATAGTGCAGCAGCA
GAACAATTTGCTGAGGGCTATTGAGGCGCAACAGCATCTGTTGCAACTCACAGTCTGGGGCATCAAGCAG
CTCCAGGCAAGAATCCTGGCTGTGGAAAGATACCTAAAGGATCAACAGCTCCTGGGGATTTGGGGTTGCT
CTGGAAAACTCATTTGCACCACTGCTGTGCCTTGGAATGCTAGTTGGAGTAATAAATCTCTGGAACAGAT
TTGGAATCACACGACCTGGATGGAGTGGGACAGAGAAATTAACAATTACACAAGCTTAATACACTCCTTA
ATTGAAGAATCGCAAAACCAGCAAGAAAAGAATGAACAAGAATTATTGGAATTAGATAAATGGGCAAGTT
TGTGGAATTGGTTTAACATAACAAATTGGCTGTGGTATATAAAATTATTCATAATGATAGTAGGAGGCTT
GGTAGGTTTAAGAATAGTTTTTGCTGTACTTTCTATAGTGAATAGAGTTAGGCAGGGATATTCACCATTA
TCGTTTCAGACCCACCTCCCAACCCCGAGGGGACCCGACAGGCCCGAAGGAATAGAAGAAGAAGGTGGAG
AGAGAGACAGAGACAGATCCATTCGATTAGTGAACGGATCTCGACGGTATCGGTTAACTTTTAAAAGAAA
AGGGGGGATTGGGGGGTACAGTGCAGGGGAAAGAATAGTAGACATAATAGCAACAGACATACAAACTAAA
GAATTACAAAAACAAATTACAAAATTCAAAATTTTATCGTCCAGTGTGGTGGAATTCTGCAGATATCAAC
AAGTTTGTACAAAAAAGCAGGCTCCACCATGGGAACCGACATTGATTATTGACTAGGCTTTTGCAAAAAG
CTTTGCAAAGATGGATAAAGTTTTAAACAGAGAGGAATCTTTGCAGCTAATGGACCTTCTAGGTCTTGAA
AGGAGTGGGAATTGGCTCCGGTGCCCGTCAGTGGGCAGAGCGCACATCGCCCACAGTCCCCGAGAAGTTG
GGGGGAGGGGTCGGCAATTGAACCGGTGCCTAGAGAAGGTGGCGCGGGGTAAACTGGGAAAGTGATGTCG
TGTACTGGCTCCGCCTTTTTCCCGAGGGTGGGGGAGAACCGTATATAAGTGCAGTAGTCGCCGTGAACGT
TCTTTTTCGCAACGGGTTTGCCGCCAGAACACAGGTAAGTGCCGTGTGTGGTTCCCGCGGGCCTGGCCTC
TTTACGGGTTATGGCCCTTGCGTGCCTTGAATTACTTCCACCTGGCTGCAGTACGTGATTCTTGATCCCG
AGCTTCGGGTTGGAAGTGGGTGGGAGAGTTCGAGGCCTTGCGCTTAAGGAGCCCCTTCGCCTCGTGCTTG
AGTTGAGGCCTGGCCTGGGCGCTGGGGCCGCCGCGTGCGAATCTGGTGGCACCTTCGCGCCTGTCTCGCT
GCTTTCGATAAGTCTCTAGCCATTTAAAATTTTTGATGACCTGCTGCGACGCTTTTTTTCTGGCAAGATA
GTCTTGTAAATGCGGGCCAAGATCTGCACACTGGTATTTCGGTTTTTGGGGCCGCGGGCGGCGACGGGGC
CCGTGCGTCCCAGCGCACATGTTCGGCGAGGCGGGGCCTGCGAGCGCGGCCACCGAGAATCGGACGGGGG
TAGTCTCAAGCTGGCCGGCCTGCTCTGGTGCCTGGCCTCGCGCCGCCGTGTATCGCCCCGCCCTGGGCGG
CAAGGCTGGCCCGGTCGGCACCAGTTGCGTGAGCGGAAAGATGGCCGCTTCCCGGCCCTGCTGCAGGGAG
CTCAAAATGGAGGACGCGGCGCTCGGGAGAGCGGGCGGGTGAGTCACCCACACAAAGGAAAAGGGCCTTT
CCGTCCTCAGCCGTCGCTTCATGTGACTCCACGGAGTACCGGGCGCCGTCCAGGCACCTCGATTAGTTCT
CGAGCTTTTGGAGTACGTCGTCTTTAGGTTGGGGGGAGGGGTTTTATGCGATGGAGTTTCCCCACACTGA
GTGGGTGGAGACTGAAGTTAGGCCAGCTTGGCACTTGATGTAATTCTCCTTGGAATTTGCCCTTTTTGAG
TTTGGATCTTGGTTCATTCTCAAGCCTCAGACAGTGGTTCAAAGTTTTTTTCTTCCATTTCAGGTGTCGT
GAGGAATTAGCTTGGTACTAATACGACTCACTATAGGGAGACCCAAGCTGGCTAGGTAAGCTTGGTACCG
AGCTCGGATCCATGTACCCATACGATGTTCCAGATTACGCTGGTGGATCTGGAGGTTCTGGTGGAAGCGC
TATGGCGGTGTGTGCTCGCCTTTGCGGCGTGGGCCCGTCGCGCGGATGTCGGCGCCGCCAGCAGCGCCGG
GGCCCGGCCGAGACGGCGGCGGCCGACAGCGAGCCGGACACAGACCCCGAGGAGGAGCGCATCGAGGCTA
GCGCCGGGGTCGGGGGCGGCTTGTGCGCGGGCCCCTCGCCGCCGCCCCCGCGCTGCTCGCTGCTGGAGCT
GCCGCCCGAGCTGCTGGTGGAGATCTTCGCGTCGCTGCCGGGCACGGACCTACCCAGCTTGGCCCAGGTC
TGCACGAAGTTCCGGCGCATCCTCCACACCGACACCATCTGGAGGAGGCGTTGCCGTGAGGAGTATGGTG
TTTGCGAAAACTTGCGGAAGCTGGAGATCACAGGCGTGTCTTGTCGGGACGTCTATGCGAAGCTGCTTCA
CCGATATAGACACATTTTGGGATTGTGGCAGCCAGATATCGGGCCATACGGAGGACTGCTGAACGTGGTG
GTGGACGGCCTGTTCATCATCGGGTGGATGTACCTGCCTCCCCATGACCCCCACGTCGATGACCCTATGA
GATTCAAGCCTCTGTTCAGGATCCACCTGATGGAGAGGAAGGCTGCCACAGTGGAGTGCATGTACGGCCA
CAAAGGGCCCCACCACGGCCACATCCAGATTGTGAAGAAGGATGAGTTCTCCACCAAGTGCAACCAGACG
GACCACCACAGGATGTCCGGCGGGAGGCAGGAGGAGTTTCGGACGTGGCTGAGGGAGGAATGGGGGCGCA
CGCTGGAGGACATCTTCCACGAGCACATGCAGGAGCTCATCCTGATGAAGTTCATCTACACCAGTCAGTA
CGACAACTGCCTGACCTACCGCCGCATCTACCTGCCGCCCAGCCGCCCCGACGACCTCATCAAGCCTGGC
CTCTTCAAAGGTACCTATGGCAGCCACGGCCTGGAGATTGTGATGCTCAGCTTCCACGGCCGGCGTGCCA
GGGGCACCAAGATCACGGGCAACCCCAACATCCCCGCTGGGCAGCAGACAGTGGAGATCGACCTGAGGCA
TCGGATCCAGCTGCCCGACCTCGAGAACCAGCGCAACTTCAATGAGCTCTCCCGCATCGTCCTGGAGGTG
CGCGAGAGGGTGCGCCAGGAGCAGCAGGAAGGCGGGCACGAGGCGGGCGAGGGTCGTGGCCGGCAGGGCC
CCCGGGAGTCCCAGCCAAGCCCTGCCCAGCCCAGGGCAGAGGCGCCCAGCAAGGGCCCAGATGGGACACC
TGGTGAGGATGGTGGCGAGCCTGGGGATGCCGTAGCTGCGGCCGAGCAGCCTGCCCAGTGTGGGCAGGGG
CAGCCGTTCGTGCTGCCCGTGGGCGTGAGCTCCAGGAATGAGGACTACCCCCGAACCTGCAGGATGTGTT
TTTATGGCACAGGCCTCATCGCGGGCCACGGCTTCACCAGCCCTGAACGCACCCCCGGGGTCTTCATCCT
CTTCGATGAGGACCGCTTCGGGTTCGTCTGGCTGGAGCTGAAATCCTTCAGCCTGTACAGCCGGGTCCAG
GCCACCTTCCGGAACGCAGATGCGCCGTCCCCACAGGCCTTCGATGAGATGCTCAAGAACATTCAGTCCC
TCACCTCCTGATCTAGACCCAGCTTTCTTGTACAAAGTGGTTGATATCCAGCACAGTGGCGGCCGCTCGA
CAATCAACCTCTGGATTACAAAATTTGTGAAAGATTGACTGGTATTCTTAACTATGTTGCTCCTTTTACG
CTATGTGGATACGCTGCTTTAATGCCTTTGTATCATGCTATTGCTTCCCGTATGGCTTTCATTTTCTCCT
CCTTGTATAAATCCTGGTTGCTGTCTCTTTATGAGGAGTTGTGGCCCGTTGTCAGGCAACGTGGCGTGGT
GTGCACTGTGTTTGCTGACGCAACCCCCACTGGTTGGGGCATTGCCACCACCTGTCAGCTCCTTTCCGGG
ACTTTCGCTTTCCCCCTCCCTATTGCCACGGCGGAACTCATCGCCGCCTGCCTTGCCCGCTGCTGGACAG
GGGCTCGGCTGTTGGGCACTGACAATTCCGTGGTGTTGTCGGGGAAGCTGACGTCCTTTCCATGGCTGCT
CGCCTGTGTTGCCACCTGGATTCTGCGCGGGACGTCCTTCTGCTACGTCCCTTCGGCCCTCAATCCAGCG
GACCTTCCTTCCCGCGGCCTGCTGCCGGCTCTGCGGCCTCTTCCGCGTCTTCGCCTTCGCCCTCAGACGA
GTCGGATCTCCCTTTGGGCCGCCTCCCCGCCTGGACCTGCAGGATTCTGCAGATATCCGGACTAGTGATC
TAATTCTACCGGGTAGGGGAGGCGCTTTTCCCAAGGCAGTCTGGAGCATGCGCTTTAGCAGCCCCGCTGG
GCACTTGGCGCTACACAAGTGGCCTCTGGCCTCGCACACATTCCACATCCACCGGTAGGCGCCAACCGGC
TCCGTTCTTTGGTGGCCCCTTCGCGCCACCTTCTACTCCTCCCCTAGTCAGGAAGTTCCCCCCCGCCCCG
CAGCTCGCGTCGTGCAGGACGTGACAAATGGAAGTAGCACGTCTCACTAGTCTCGTGCAGATGGACAGCA
CCGCTGAGCAATGGAAGCGGGTAGGCCTTTGGGGCAGCGGCCAATAGCAGCTTTGCTCCTTCGCTTTCTG
GGCTCAGAGGCTGGGAAGGGGTGGGTCCGGGGGCGGGCTCAGGGGCGGGCTCAGGGGCGGGGCGGGCGCC
CGAAGGTCCTCCGGAGGCCCGGCATTCTGCACGCTTCAAAAGCGCACGTCTGCCGCGCTGTTCTCCTCTT
CCTCATCTCCGGGCCTTTCGACCTGCAGCCAATATGGGATCGGCCATTGAACAAGATGGATTGCACGCAG
GTTCTCCGGCCGCTTGGGTGGAGAGGCTATTCGGCTATGACTGGGCACAACAGACAATCGGCTGCTCTGA
TGCCGCCGTGTTCCGGCTGTCAGCGCAGGGGCGCCCGGTTCTTTTTGTCAAGACCGACCTGTCCGGTGCC
CTGAATGAACTGCAGGACGAGGCAGCGCGGCTATCGTGGCTGGCCACGACGGGCGTTCCTTGCGCAGCTG
TGCTCGACGTTGTCACTGAAGCGGGAAGGGACTGGCTGCTATTGGGCGAAGTGCCGGGGCAGGATCTCCT
GTCATCTCACCTTGCTCCTGCCGAGAAAGTATCCATCATGGCTGATGCAATGCGGCGGCTGCATACGCTT
GATCCGGCTACCTGCCCATTCGACCACCAAGCGAAACATCGCATCGAGCGAGCACGTACTCGGATGGAAG
CCGGTCTTGTCGATCAGGATGATCTGGACGAAGAGCATCAGGGGCTCGCGCCAGCCGAACTGTTCGCCAG
GCTCAAGGCGCGCATGCCCGACGGCGAGGATCTCGTCGTGACCCATGGCGATGCCTGCTTGCCGAATATC
ATGGTGGAAAATGGCCGCTTTTCTGGATTCATCGACTGTGGCCGGCTGGGTGTGGCGGACCGCTATCAGG
ACATAGCGTTGGCTACCCGTGATATTGCTGAAGAGCTTGGCGGCGAATGGGCTGACCGCTTCCTCGTGCT
TTACGGTATCGCCGCTCCCGATTCGCAGCGCATCGCCTTCTATCGCCTTCTTGACGAGTTCTTCTGAACG
CGTCGCCCGCCCCACGACCCGCAGCGCCCGACCGAAAGGAGCGCACGACCCCATGCATCTCGAGGGCCCG
GTACCTTTAAGACCAATGACTTACAAGGCAGCTGTAGATCTTAGCCACTTTTTAAAAGAAAAGGGGGGAC
TGGAAGGGCTAGCTCACTCCCAACGAAGACAAGATCTGCTTTTTGCTTGTACTGGGTCTCTCTGGTTAGA
CCAGATCTGAGCCTGGGAGCTCTCTGGCTAACTAGGGAACCCACTGCTTAAGCCTCAATAAAGCTTGCCT
TGAGTGCTTCAAGTAGTGTATGCCCGTCTGTTGTGTGACTCTGGTAACTAGAGATCCCTCAGACCCTTTT
AGTCAGTGTGGAAAATCTCTAGCAGTAGTAGTTCATGTCATCTTATTATTCAGTATTTATAACTTGCAAA
GAAATGAATATCAGAGAGTGAGAGGAACTTGTTTATTGCAGCTTATAATGGTTACAAATAAAGCAATAGC
ATCACAAATTTCACAAATAAAGCATTTTTTTCACTGCATTCTAGTTGTGGTTTGTCCAAACTCATCAATG
TATCTTATCATGTCTGGCTCTAGCTATCCCGCCCCTAACTCCGCCCATCCCGCCCCTAACTCCGCCCAGT
TCCGCCCATTCTCCGCCCCATGGCTGACTAATTTTTTTTATTTATGCAGAGGCCGAGGCCGCCTCGGCCT
CTGAGCTATTCCAGAAGTAGTGAGGAGGCTTTTTTGGAGGCCTAGGGACGTACCCAATTCGCCCTATAGT
GAGTCGTATTACGCGCGCTCACTGGCCGTCGTTTTACAACGTCGTGACTGGGAAAACCCTGGCGTTACCC
AACTTAATCGCCTTGCAGCACATCCCCCTTTCGCCAGCTGGCGTAATAGCGAAGAGGCCCGCACCGATCG
CCCTTCCCAACAGTTGCGCAGCCTGAATGGCGAATGGG
[124 nt withheld, positions 9069-9192]
C
[91 nt withheld, positions 9194-9284]
A
[49 nt withheld, positions 9286-9334]
CCTTTGACGTTGGAGTCCACGTTCTTT
[37 nt withheld, positions 9362-9398]
ACCCTATCTCGGTCTATTCTTTTGATTTATAAGGGATTTTGCCGATTTCGGCCTATTGGTTAAAAAATGA
GCTGATTTAACAAAAATTTAACGCGAATTTTAACAAAATATTAACGCTTACAATTTAGGTGGCACTTTTC
GGGGAAATGTGCGCGGAACCCCTATTTGTTTATTTTTCTAAATACATTCAAATATGTATCCGCTCATGAG
ACAATAACCCTGATAAATGCTTCAATAATATTGAAAAAGGAAGAGTATGAGTATTCAACATTTCCGTGTC
GCCCTTATTCCCTTTTTTGCGGCATTTTGCCTTCCTGTTTTTGCTCACCCAGAAACGCTGGTGAAAGTAA
AAGATGCTGAAGATCAGTTGGGTGCACGAGTGGGTTACATCGAACTGGATCTCAACAGCGGTAAGATCCT
TGAGAGTTTTCGCCCCGAAGAACGTTTTCCAATGATGAGCACTTTTAAAGTTCTGCTATGTGGCGCGGTA
TTATCCCGTATTGACGCCGGGCAAGAGCAACTCGGTCGCCGCATACACTATTCTCAGAATGACTTGGTTG
AGTACTCACCAGTCACAGAAAAGCATCTTACGGATGGCATGACAGTAAGAGAATTATGCAGTGCTGCCAT
AACCATGAGTGATAACACTGCGGCCAACTTACTTCTGACAACGATCGGAGGACCGAAGGAGCTAACCGCT
TTTTTGCACAACATGGGGGATCATGTAACTCGCCTTGATCGTTGGGAACCGGAGCTGAATGAAGCCATAC
CAAACGACGAGCGTGACACCACGATGCCTGTAGCAATGGCAACAACGTTGCGCAAACTATTAACTGGCGA
ACTACTTACTCTAGCTTCCCGGCAACAATTAATAGACTGGATGGAGGCGGATAAAGTTGCAGGACCACTT
CTGCGCTCGGCCCTTCCGGCTGGCTGGTTTATTGCTGATAAATCTGGAGCCGGTGAGCGTGGGTCTCGCG
GTATCATTGCAGCACTGGGGCCAGATGGTAAGCCCTCCCGTATCGTAGTTATCTACACGACGGGGAGTCA
GGCAACTATGGATGAACGAAATAGACAGATCGCTGAGATAGGTGCCTCACTGATTAAGCATTGGTAACTG
TCAGACCAAGTTTACTCATATATACTTTAGATTGATTTAAAACTTCATTTTTAATTTAAAAGGATCTAGG
TGAAGATCCTTTTTGATAATCTCATGACCAAAATCCCTTAACGTGAGTTTTCGTTCCACTGAGCGTCAGA
CCCCGTAGAAAAGATCAAAGGATCTTC
